Addgene plasmid #128924: JB42
Purpose: mammalian expression, proximity labelling, mitochondrial relocalisation
Depositing lab: Sean Munro. Depositing organization: MRC Laboratory of Molecular Biology. Publication: In vivo identification of GTPase interactors by mitochondrial relocalization and proximity biotinylation. Gillingham AK, Bertram J, Begum F, Munro S. Elife. 2019 Jul 11;8. pii: 45916. doi: 10.7554/eLife.45916. PubMed 31294692.
Backbone
  Vector backbone: cDNA3.27
  Vector type: Mammalian Expression
Growth in bacteria
  Bacterial resistance: Ampicillin, 100 μg/mL
  Growth temperature: 37°C
  Growth strain: DH5alpha
  Copy number: High Copy
Gene/Insert
  Gene/Insert name: Rac1QL-BirA*-HA-MAO
  Species: H. sapiens (human)
  Entrez Gene: RAC1 (a.k.a. MIG5, MRD48, Rac-1, TC-25, p21-Rac1)
  Cloning method: Restriction Enzyme; 5′ cloning site Unknown (unknown if destroyed); 3′ cloning site Unknown (unknown if destroyed)
Terms and licenses: Academic/Nonprofit Terms; Industry Terms: Not Available to Industry
Depositor comments: Please visit https://www.biorxiv.org/content/10.1101/553206v2 for bioRxiv preprint.
How to cite: JB42 was a gift from Sean Munro (Addgene plasmid # 128924 ; http://n2t.net/addgene:128924 ; RRID:Addgene_128924)
