[The description below was written by a language model from this plasmid's Addgene catalogue record and pLannotate feature annotations shown in this document.]
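Description:
JB42 is a mammalian expression plasmid (backbone recorded as cDNA3.27, with the layout of a pcDNA3-type vector) encoding a fusion protein designed for proximity biotinylation of small-GTPase interactors at an ectopic location. It is propagated in E. coli through a high-copy ColE1/pUC-type origin with ampicillin selection via β-lactamase, and it also carries an f1 phage origin. An SV40 early promoter driving a neomycin/kanamycin phosphotransferase gene, followed by an SV40 polyadenylation signal, provides a G418-type selectable marker for mammalian cells. Short annotated fragments of bom, lacI, the lac promoter/operator, ble and an HIV-1 LTR appear to be backbone remnants or incidental matches rather than functional elements.

The expression cassette uses the CMV immediate early enhancer and promoter, with a T7 promoter just upstream of the coding region, and ends in the bovine growth hormone polyadenylation signal. The open reading frame joins human Rac1 carrying the Q61L substitution, a constitutively active (GTP-locked) form, to BirA(R118G), the promiscuous E. coli biotin ligase known as BirA* or BioID, followed by a short fragment of human monoamine oxidase A. The insert name also indicates an HA epitope tag between BirA* and the MAO segment, although this tag is not separately annotated in the feature table. According to the stated purpose, the MAO portion serves to relocalise the fusion to mitochondria, so that proteins binding active Rac1 are drawn there and biotinylated by the adjacent ligase. This allows in vivo identification of GTPase effectors and other interactors, with the HA tag available for detecting the fusion.
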