Features (pLannotate 1.2.2; 22 found; start..end, strand, type, name):
     28..80      -  misc_feature   bom (fragment): basis of mobility region from pBR322
    235..614     +  enhancer       CMV enhancer: human cytomegalovirus immediate early enhancer
    615..818     +  promoter       CMV promoter: human cytomegalovirus (CMV) immediate early promoter
    814..847     +  LTR            5' LTR (truncated) (fragment): truncated 5' long terminal repeat (LTR) from HIV-1
    863..881     +  promoter       T7 promoter: promoter for bacteriophage T7 RNA polymerase
    913..1476    +  CDS            Rac1 (Q61L): constitutively active mutant of human Rac family small GTPase 1
   1507..2466    +  CDS            BirA(R118G): promiscuous R118G mutant of the E. coli biotin protein ligase (Cronan, 2005) also known as BirA* or BioID
   2533..2673    +  CDS            MAOA (fragment): AOFA_HUMAN - Experimental evidence at protein level: Swiss-Prot protein existence level 1. Catalyzes the oxidative deamination of biogenic and xenobiotic amines and has important functions in the metabolism of neuroactive and vasoactive amines in the central nervous system and peripheral tissues. MAOA preferentially oxidizes biogenic amines such as 5-hydroxytryptamine (5-HT), norepinephrine and epinephrine. From Homo sapiens (Human).
   2749..2973    +  polyA_signal   bGH poly(A) signal: bovine growth hormone polyadenylation signal
   2977..2998    +  promoter       SV40 promoter (fragment): SV40 enhancer and early promoter
   3019..3447    +  rep_origin     f1 ori (sequence partly withheld): f1 bacteriophage origin of replication; arrow indicates direction of (+) strand synthesis
   3461..3790    +  promoter       SV40 promoter: SV40 enhancer and early promoter
   3857..4648    +  CDS            neo: KKA2_KLEPN - Also known as kan, nptII. Experimental evidence at protein level: Swiss-Prot protein existence level 1. Resistance to kanamycin, neomycin, paromomycin, ribostamycin, butirosin and gentamicin B. From Klebsiella pneumoniae.
   4672..4830    +  CDS            ble (fragment): BLE_KLEPN - Experimental evidence at protein level: Swiss-Prot protein existence level 1. Binding protein with a strong affinity to the bleomycin family of antibiotics. Binds to CL990; an antimitotic-antibiotic compound. From Klebsiella pneumoniae.
   4825..4946    +  polyA_signal   SV40 poly(A) signal: SV40 polyadenylation signal
   5019..5035    -  protein_bind   lac operator: The lac repressor binds to the lac operator to inhibit transcription in E. coli. This inhibition can be relieved by adding lactose or isopropyl-β-D-thiogalactopyranoside (IPTG). lac repressor encoded by lacI
   5043..5073    -  promoter       lac promoter: promoter for the E. coli lac operon
   5088..5109    -  protein_bind   CAP binding site: CAP binding activates transcription in the presence of cAMP. E. coli catabolite activator protein
   5122..5214    -  CDS            lacI (fragment): lac repressor; lacI; The lac repressor binds to the lac operator to inhibit transcription in E. coli. This inhibition can be relieved by adding lactose or isopropyl-β-D-thiogalactopyranoside (IPTG).
   5397..5985    -  rep_origin     ori: high-copy-number ColE1/pMB1/pBR322/pUC origin of replication
   6156..7016    -  CDS            AmpR: β-lactamase; bla; confers resistance to ampicillin, carbenicillin, and related antibiotics
   7017..7121    -  promoter       AmpR promoter: bla
>Addgene plasmid #128924 | JB42 | addgene full sequence | sequence record 254249 | Addgene NGS Result
GACGGATCGGGAGATCTCCCGATCCCCTATGGTGCACTCTCAGTACAATCTGCTCTGATGCCGCATAGTT
AAGCCAGTATCTGCTCCCTGCTTGTGTGTTGGAGGTCGCTGAGTAGTGCGCGAGCAAAATTTAAGCTACA
ACAAGGCAAGGCTTGACCGACAATTGCATGAAGAATCTGCTTAGGGTTAGGCGTTTTGCGCTGCTTCGCG
ATGTACGGGCCAGATATACGCGTTGACATTGATTATTGACTAGTTATTAATAGTAATCAATTACGGGGTC
ATTAGTTCATAGCCCATATATGGAGTTCCGCGTTACATAACTTACGGTAAATGGCCCGCCTGGCTGACCG
CCCAACGACCCCCGCCCATTGACGTCAATAATGACGTATGTTCCCATAGTAACGCCAATAGGGACTTTCC
ATTGACGTCAATGGGTGGAGTATTTACGGTAAACTGCCCACTTGGCAGTACATCAAGTGTATCATATGCC
AAGTACGCCCCCTATTGACGTCAATGACGGTAAATGGCCCGCCTGGCATTATGCCCAGTACATGACCTTA
TGGGACTTTCCTACTTGGCAGTACATCTACGTATTAGTCATCGCTATTACCATGGTGATGCGGTTTTGGC
AGTACATCAATGGGCGTGGATAGCGGTTTGACTCACGGGGATTTCCAAGTCTCCACCCCATTGACGTCAA
TGGGAGTTTGTTTTGGCACCAAAATCAACGGGACTTTCCAAAATGTCGTAACAACTCCGCCCCATTGACG
CAAATGGGCGGTAGGCGTGTACGGTGGGAGGTCTATATAAGCAGAGCTCTCTGGCTAACTAGAGAACCCA
CTGCTTACTGGCTTATCGAAATTAATACGACTCACTATAGGGAGACCCAAGCTGGCTAGCAAGCTTACCG
GTATGCAGGCCATCAAGTGTGTGGTGGTGGGAGACGGAGCTGTAGGTAAAACTTGCCTACTGATCAGTTA
CACAACCAATGCATTTCCTGGAGAATATATCCCTACTGTCTTTGACAATTATTCTGCCAATGTTATGGTA
GATGGAAAACCGGTGAATCTGGGCTTATGGGATACAGCTGGACTAGAAGATTATGACAGATTACGCCCCC
TATCCTATCCGCAAACAGATGTGTTCTTAATTTGCTTTTCCCTTGTGAGTCCTGCATCATTTGAAAATGT
CCGTGCAAAGTGGTATCCTGAGGTGCGGCACCACTGTCCCAACACTCCCATCATCCTAGTGGGAACTAAA
CTTGATCTTAGGGATGATAAAGACACGATCGAGAAACTGAAGGAGAAGAAGCTGACTCCCATCACCTATC
CGCAGGGTCTAGCCATGGCTAAGGAGATTGGTGCCGTAAAATACCTGGAGTGCTCGGCGCTCACACAGCG
AGGCCTCAAGACAGTGTTTGACGAAGCGATCCGAGCAGTCCTCTGCCCGCCTCCCGTGAAGAAGAGGAAG
AGAAAAGAATTCGGAGCCGGAGCTGGTACCATGGACAAGGACAACACCGTGCCCCTGAAGCTGATCGCCC
TGCTGGCCAACGGCGAGTTCCACTCTGGCGAGCAGCTGGGAGAGACCCTGGGAATGAGCAGAGCCGCCAT
CAACAAGCACATCCAGACACTGAGAGACTGGGGAGTGGACGTGTTCACCGTGCCTGGCAAGGGCTACAGC
CTGCCTGAGCCTATCCAGCTGCTGAACGCCAAGCAGATCCTGGGACAGCTGGATGGCGGAAGCGTGGCCG
TGCTGCCTGTGATCGACTCCACCAATCAGTACCTGCTGGACAGAATCGGAGAGCTGAAGTCCGGCGACGC
CTGCATCGCCGAGTACCAGCAGGCTGGCAGAGGAGGCAGAGGACGGAAGTGGTTCAGCCCATTCGGAGCC
AACCTGTACCTGTCCATGTTCTGGAGACTGGAGCAGGGACCTGCTGCTGCCATCGGACTGAGTCTGGTGA
TCGGAATCGTGATGGCCGAGGTGCTGAGAAAGCTGGGAGCCGACAAGGTGAGAGTGAAGTGGCCTAATGA
CCTGTACCTCCAGGACCGCAAGCTGGCTGGCATCCTGGTGGAGCTGACAGGCAAGACAGGCGATGCCGCT
CAGATCGTGATCGGAGCCGGAATCAACATGGCCATGAGAAGAGTGGAGGAGAGCGTGGTGAACCAGGGCT
GGATCACCCTGCAGGAGGCTGGCATCAACCTGGACCGGAACACCCTGGCCGCCATGCTGATCAGAGAGCT
GAGAGCCGCTCTGGAGCTGTTCGAGCAGGAGGGACTGGCTCCTTACCTGAGCAGATGGGAGAAGCTGGAC
AACTTCATCAACAGACCTGTGAAGCTGATCATCGGCGACAAGGAAATCTTCGGCATCTCCAGAGGAATCG
ACAAGCAGGGAGCTCTGCTGCTGGAGCAGGACGGAATCATCAAGCCCTGGATGGGCGGAGAAATCTCCCT
GAGAAGCGCAGAGAAGGGATCCGTCGACGGAGCCGGTGCTGGCGCATACCCCTACGACGTGCCCGACTAC
GCAGGCTCCGCAGTTCCAGCGGTAGAAATCACCCACACCTTCTGGGAAAGGAACCTGCCCTCTGTTTCTG
GCCTGCTGAAGATCATTGGATTTTCCACATCAGTAACTGCCCTGGGGTTTGTGCTGTACAAATACAAGCT
CCTGCCACGGTCTTGACCCGGGGATATCCAGCACAGTGGCGGCCGCTCGAGTCTAGAGGGCCCGTTTAAA
CCCGCTGATCAGCCTCGACTGTGCCTTCTAGTTGCCAGCCATCTGTTGTTTGCCCCTCCCCCGTGCCTTC
CTTGACCCTGGAAGGTGCCACTCCCACTGTCCTTTCCTAATAAAATGAGGAAATTGCATCGCATTGTCTG
AGTAGGTGTCATTCTATTCTGGGGGGTGGGGTGGGGCAGGACAGCAAGGGGGAGGATTGGGAAGACAATA
GCAGGCATGCTGGGGATGCGGTGGGCTCTATGGCTTCTGAGGCGGAAAGAACCAGCTGGGGCTCTAGGGG
GTATCCCC
[124 nt withheld, positions 3019-3142]
C
[91 nt withheld, positions 3144-3234]
A
[49 nt withheld, positions 3236-3284]
CCTTTGACGTTGGAGTCCACGTTCTTT
[37 nt withheld, positions 3312-3348]
ACCCTATCTCGGTCTATTCTTTTGATTTATAAGGGATTTTGCCGATTTCGGCCTATTGGTTAAAAAATGA
GCTGATTTAACAAAAATTTAACGCGAATTAATTCTGTGGAATGTGTGTCAGTTAGGGTGTGGAAAGTCCC
CAGGCTCCCCAGCAGGCAGAAGTATGCAAAGCATGCATCTCAATTAGTCAGCAACCAGGTGTGGAAAGTC
CCCAGGCTCCCCAGCAGGCAGAAGTATGCAAAGCATGCATCTCAATTAGTCAGCAACCATAGTCCCGCCC
CTAACTCCGCCCATCCCGCCCCTAACTCCGCCCAGTTCCGCCCATTCTCCGCCCCATGGCTGACTAATTT
TTTTTATTTATGCAGAGGCCGAGGCCGCCTCTGCCTCTGAGCTATTCCAGAAGTAGTGAGGAGGCTTTTT
TGGAGGCCTAGGCTTTTGCAAAAAGCTCCCGGGAGCTTGTATATCCATTTTCGGATCTGATCAAGAGACA
GGATGAGGATCGTTTCGCATGATTGAACAAGATGGATTGCACGCAGGTTCTCCGGCCGCTTGGGTGGAGA
GGCTATTCGGCTATGACTGGGCACAACAGACAATCGGCTGCTCTGATGCCGCCGTGTTCCGGCTGTCAGC
GCAGGGGCGCCCGGTTCTTTTTGTCAAGACCGACCTGTCCGGTGCCCTGAATGAACTGCAGGACGAGGCA
GCGCGGCTATCGTGGCTGGCCACGACGGGCGTTCCTTGCGCAGCTGTGCTCGACGTTGTCACTGAAGCGG
GAAGGGACTGGCTGCTATTGGGCGAAGTGCCGGGGCAGGATCTCCTGTCATCTCACCTTGCTCCTGCCGA
GAAAGTATCCATCATGGCTGATGCAATGCGGCGGCTGCATACGCTTGATCCGGCTACCTGCCCATTCGAC
CACCAAGCGAAACATCGCATCGAGCGAGCACGTACTCGGATGGAAGCCGGTCTTGTCGATCAGGATGATC
TGGACGAAGAGCATCAGGGGCTCGCGCCAGCCGAACTGTTCGCCAGGCTCAAGGCGCGCATGCCCGACGG
CGAGGATCTCGTCGTGACCCATGGCGATGCCTGCTTGCCGAATATCATGGTGGAAAATGGCCGCTTTTCT
GGATTCATCGACTGTGGCCGGCTGGGTGTGGCGGACCGCTATCAGGACATAGCGTTGGCTACCCGTGATA
TTGCTGAAGAGCTTGGCGGCGAATGGGCTGACCGCTTCCTCGTGCTTTACGGTATCGCCGCTCCCGATTC
GCAGCGCATCGCCTTCTATCGCCTTCTTGACGAGTTCTTCTGAGCGGGACTCTGGGGTTCGAAATGACCG
ACCAAGCGACGCCCAACCTGCCATCACGAGATTTCGATTCCACCGCCGCCTTCTATGAAAGGTTGGGCTT
CGGAATCGTTTTCCGGGACGCCGGCTGGATGATCCTCCAGCGCGGGGATCTCATGCTGGAGTTCTTCGCC
CACCCCAACTTGTTTATTGCAGCTTATAATGGTTACAAATAAAGCAATAGCATCACAAATTTCACAAATA
AAGCATTTTTTTCACTGCATTCTAGTTGTGGTTTGTCCAAACTCATCAATGTATCTTATCATGTCTGTAT
ACCGTCGACCTCTAGCTAGAGCTTGGCGTAATCATGGTCATAGCTGTTTCCTGTGTGAAATTGTTATCCG
CTCACAATTCCACACAACATACGAGCCGGAAGCATAAAGTGTAAAGCCTGGGGTGCCTAATGAGTGAGCT
AACTCACATTAATTGCGTTGCGCTCACTGCCCGCTTTCCAGTCGGGAAACCTGTCGTGCCAGCTGCATTA
ATGAATCGGCCAACGCGCGGGGAGAGGCGGTTTGCGTATTGGGCGCTCTTCCGCTTCCTCGCTCACTGAC
TCGCTGCGCTCGGTCGTTCGGCTGCGGCGAGCGGTATCAGCTCACTCAAAGGCGGTAATACGGTTATCCA
CAGAATCAGGGGATAACGCAGGAAAGAACATGTGAGCAAAAGGCCAGCAAAAGGCCAGGAACCGTAAAAA
GGCCGCGTTGCTGGCGTTTTTCCATAGGCTCCGCCCCCCTGACGAGCATCACAAAAATCGACGCTCAAGT
CAGAGGTGGCGAAACCCGACAGGACTATAAAGATACCAGGCGTTTCCCCCTGGAAGCTCCCTCGTGCGCT
CTCCTGTTCCGACCCTGCCGCTTACCGGATACCTGTCCGCCTTTCTCCCTTCGGGAAGCGTGGCGCTTTC
TCATAGCTCACGCTGTAGGTATCTCAGTTCGGTGTAGGTCGTTCGCTCCAAGCTGGGCTGTGTGCACGAA
CCCCCCGTTCAGCCCGACCGCTGCGCCTTATCCGGTAACTATCGTCTTGAGTCCAACCCGGTAAGACACG
ACTTATCGCCACTGGCAGCAGCCACTGGTAACAGGATTAGCAGAGCGAGGTATGTAGGCGGTGCTACAGA
GTTCTTGAAGTGGTGGCCTAACTACGGCTACACTAGAAGAACAGTATTTGGTATCTGCGCTCTGCTGAAG
CCAGTTACCTTCGGAAAAAGAGTTGGTAGCTCTTGATCCGGCAAACAAACCACCGCTGGTAGCGGTGGTT
TTTTTGTTTGCAAGCAGCAGATTACGCGCAGAAAAAAAGGATCTCAAGAAGATCCTTTGATCTTTTCTAC
GGGGTCTGACGCTCAGTGGAACGAAAACTCACGTTAAGGGATTTTGGTCATGAGATTATCAAAAAGGATC
TTCACCTAGATCCTTTTAAATTAAAAATGAAGTTTTAAATCAATCTAAAGTATATATGAGTAAACTTGGT
CTGACAGTTACCAATGCTTAATCAGTGAGGCACCTATCTCAGCGATCTGTCTATTTCGTTCATCCATAGT
TGCCTGACTCCCCGTCGTGTAGATAACTACGATACGGGAGGGCTTACCATCTGGCCCCAGTGCTGCAATG
ATACCGCGAGACCCACGCTCACCGGCTCCAGATTTATCAGCAATAAACCAGCCAGCCGGAAGGGCCGAGC
GCAGAAGTGGTCCTGCAACTTTATCCGCCTCCATCCAGTCTATTAATTGTTGCCGGGAAGCTAGAGTAAG
TAGTTCGCCAGTTAATAGTTTGCGCAACGTTGTTGCCATTGCTACAGGCATCGTGGTGTCACGCTCGTCG
TTTGGTATGGCTTCATTCAGCTCCGGTTCCCAACGATCAAGGCGAGTTACATGATCCCCCATGTTGTGCA
AAAAAGCGGTTAGCTCCTTCGGTCCTCCGATCGTTGTCAGAAGTAAGTTGGCCGCAGTGTTATCACTCAT
GGTTATGGCAGCACTGCATAATTCTCTTACTGTCATGCCATCCGTAAGATGCTTTTCTGTGACTGGTGAG
TACTCAACCAAGTCATTCTGAGAATAGTGTATGCGGCGACCGAGTTGCTCTTGCCCGGCGTCAATACGGG
ATAATACCGCGCCACATAGCAGAACTTTAAAAGTGCTCATCATTGGAAAACGTTCTTCGGGGCGAAAACT
CTCAAGGATCTTACCGCTGTTGAGATCCAGTTCGATGTAACCCACTCGTGCACCCAACTGATCTTCAGCA
TCTTTTACTTTCACCAGCGTTTCTGGGTGAGCAAAAACAGGAAGGCAAAATGCCGCAAAAAAGGGAATAA
GGGCGACACGGAAATGTTGAATACTCATACTCTTCCTTTTTCAATATTATTGAAGCATTTATCAGGGTTA
TTGTCTCATGAGCGGATACATATTTGAATGTATTTAGAAAAATAAACAAATAGGGGTTCCGCGCACATTT
CCCCGAAAAGTGCCACCTGACGTC
